Addgene plasmid #229706: pLViN-iRFP670-α-cateninΔβH
Purpose: Lentiviral expression of iRFP670-alpha-catenin-delta-beta-H in mammalian cells
Depositing lab: Alpha Yap. Depositing organization: University of Queensland. Publication: An E-cadherin-actin clutch translates the mechanical force of cortical flow for cell-cell contact to inhibit epithelial cell locomotion. Noordstra I, Hermoso MD, Schimmel L, Bonfim-Melo A, Currin-Ross D, Duong CN, Kalappurakkal JM, Morris RG, Vestweber D, Mayor S, Gordon E, Roca-Cusachs P, Yap AS. Dev Cell. 2023 Sep 25;58(18):1748-1763.e6. doi: 10.1016/j.devcel.2023.06.011. Epub 2023 Jul 21. PubMed 37480844.
Backbone
  Vector backbone: PLViN-iRFP670
  Backbone size w/o insert (bp): 8358
  Vector type: Mammalian Expression, Lentiviral
Growth in bacteria
  Bacterial resistance: Ampicillin, 100 μg/mL
  Growth temperature: 37°C
  Growth strain: NEB Stable
  Copy number: High Copy
Gene/Insert
  Gene/Insert name: CTNNA1 (alpha-catenin) Human (alt name: MDBS2; MDPT2; CAP102)
  Species: H. sapiens (human)
  Insert size (bp): 3618
  Entrez Gene: CTNNA1 (a.k.a. CAP102, MDBS2, MDPT2)
  Promoter: CMV promoter
  Tag / fusion protein: iRFP670 (N terminal on insert)
  Cloning method: Gibson Cloning
Terms and licenses: Academic/Nonprofit Terms; Industry Terms: Not Available to Industry
How to cite: pLViN-iRFP670-α-cateninΔβH was a gift from Alpha Yap (Addgene plasmid # 229706 ; http://n2t.net/addgene:229706 ; RRID:Addgene_229706)
