[The description below was written by a language model from this plasmid's Addgene catalogue record and pLannotate feature annotations shown in this document.]
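Description:
pLViN-iRFP670-α-cateninΔβH is an HIV-1-based lentiviral transfer plasmid for expressing a near-infrared fluorescent fusion of a human α-catenin (CTNNA1) variant in mammalian cells. It is maintained in E. coli through a high-copy ColE1/pUC-type origin and an ampicillin resistance gene (β-lactamase with its own promoter). The full sequenced record is about 12 kb. The viral portion is bounded by two HIV-1 LTR annotations, both called as truncated by the annotation software. It contains the Ψ packaging signal with an adjoining gag fragment, the Rev response element for Rev-dependent nuclear export of the genomic RNA, and the cPPT/CTS element, which aids transduction. Short nef and rev fragments flanking these elements are residual proviral sequence rather than functional genes.

Between the LTRs, the CMV enhancer and immediate-early promoter drive a bicistronic transcript. The first cistron encodes iRFP670, a biliverdin-dependent near-infrared fluorescent protein, fused through a short polylinker remnant to the N terminus of α-catenin. The "ΔβH" in the name indicates a deletion variant, but the record does not define the residues removed. The listed insert size appears to span the tag plus the catenin coding region, which is annotated at roughly 2.7 kb on its own. An EMCV IRES then allows translation of the neomycin phosphotransferase gene from the same mRNA, so transduced cells can be selected with G418. A WPRE downstream enhances transcript stability and expression. The associated publication concerns an E-cadherin–actin clutch and force transmission at epithelial cell-cell contacts, which suggests use in stable expression and live imaging of this α-catenin mutant in such studies.
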