Features (pLannotate 1.2.2; 27 found; start..end, strand, type, name):
    377..634     +  LTR            5' LTR (truncated): truncated 5' long terminal repeat (LTR) from HIV-1
    681..806     +  misc_feature   HIV-1 Ψ: packaging signal of human immunodeficiency virus type 1
    790..1128    +  CDS            HIV-1 gag (fragment): gag protein from human immunodeficiency virus 1; gag
   1303..1536    +  misc_feature   RRE: The Rev response element (RRE) of HIV-1 allows for Rev-dependent mRNA export from the nucleus to the cytoplasm.
   1913..2013    +  CDS            Rev (fragment): human immunodeficiency virus 1 (HIV-1) Rev protein; rev; enhances nuclear export of unspliced and incompletely spliced viral mRNAs
   2028..2143    +  misc_feature   cPPT/CTS: central polypurine tract and central termination sequence of HIV-1 (lacking the first T)
   2201..2504    +  enhancer       CMV enhancer: human cytomegalovirus immediate early enhancer
   2505..2708    +  promoter       CMV promoter: human cytomegalovirus (CMV) immediate early promoter
   2784..2813    +  misc_feature   MCS (fragment): pBluescript multiple cloning site
   2849..3781    +  CDS            iRFP670: iRFP670 is a basic (constitutively fluorescent) near ir fluorescent protein published in 2013, derived from Rhodopseudomonas palustris CGA009. It has low acid sensitivity. It requires the cofactor biliverdin for fluorescence.
   3781..3801    +  misc_feature   MCS (fragment): multiple cloning site
   3803..6490    +  CDS            CTNNA1: CTNA1_HUMAN - Experimental evidence at protein level: Swiss-Prot protein existence level 1. Associates with the cytoplasmic domain of a variety of cadherins. The association of catenins to cadherins produces a complex which is linked to the actin filament network, and which seems to be of primary importance for cadherins cell-adhesion properties. Can associate with both E- and N-cadherins. Originally believed to be a stable component of E-cadherin/catenin adhesion complexes and to mediate the linkage of cadherins to the actin cytoskeleton at adherens junctions. In contrast, cortical actin was
   6494..6512    +  misc_feature   MCS (fragment): multiple cloning site
   6563..7124    +  misc_feature   IRES: internal ribosome entry site (IRES) of the encephalomyocarditis virus (EMCV)
   7127..7918    +  CDS            neo: KKA2_KLEPN - Also known as kan, nptII. Experimental evidence at protein level: Swiss-Prot protein existence level 1. Resistance to kanamycin, neomycin, paromomycin, ribostamycin, butirosin and gentamicin B. From Klebsiella pneumoniae.
   7945..8533    +  misc_feature   WPRE: woodchuck hepatitis virus posttranscriptional regulatory element
   8550..9068    +  CDS            nef (fragment): NEF_HV1BR - Experimental evidence at protein level: Swiss-Prot protein existence level 1. Extracellular Nef protein targets CD4(+) T-lymphocytes for apoptosis by interacting with CXCR4 surface receptors (PubMed:14990729). From Human immunodeficiency virus type 1 group M subtype B (isolate BRU/LAI) (HIV-1).
   9116..9373    +  LTR            5' LTR (truncated): truncated 5' long terminal repeat (LTR) from HIV-1
   9523..9545    -  protein_bind   lac operator (fragment): The lac repressor binds to the lac operator to inhibit transcription in E. coli. This inhibition can be relieved by adding lactose or isopropyl-β-D-thiogalactopyranoside (IPTG). lac repressor encoded by lacI
   9549..9579    -  promoter       lac promoter: promoter for the E. coli lac operon
   9594..9615    -  protein_bind   CAP binding site: CAP binding activates transcription in the presence of cAMP. E. coli catabolite activator protein
   9628..9720    -  CDS            lacI (fragment): lac repressor; lacI; The lac repressor binds to the lac operator to inhibit transcription in E. coli. This inhibition can be relieved by adding lactose or isopropyl-β-D-thiogalactopyranoside (IPTG).
   9903..10491   -  rep_origin     ori: high-copy-number ColE1/pMB1/pBR322/pUC origin of replication
  10662..11522   -  CDS            AmpR: β-lactamase; bla; confers resistance to ampicillin, carbenicillin, and related antibiotics
  11523..11627   -  promoter       AmpR promoter: bla
  11675..11809   +  polyA_signal   SV40 poly(A) signal: SV40 polyadenylation signal
  11976..329     +  CDS            nef (fragment) (across the origin): NEF_HV1BR - Experimental evidence at protein level: Swiss-Prot protein existence level 1. Extracellular Nef protein targets CD4(+) T-lymphocytes for apoptosis by interacting with CXCR4 surface receptors (PubMed:14990729). From Human immunodeficiency virus type 1 group M subtype B (isolate BRU/LAI) (HIV-1).
>Addgene plasmid #229706 | pLViN-iRFP670-α-cateninΔβH | addgene full sequence | sequence record 458290 | Addgene NGS Result
TGGAAGGGCTAATTCACTCCCAAAGAAGACAAGATATCCTTGATCTGTGGATCTACCACACACAAGGCTA
CTTCCCTGATTAGCAGAACTACACACCAGGGCCAGGGGTCAGATATCCACTGACCTTTGGATGGTGCTAC
AAGCTAGTACCAGTTGAGCCAGATAAGGTAGAAGAGGCCAATAAAGGAGAGAACACCAGCTTGTTACACC
CTGTGAGCCTGCATGGGATGGATGACCCGGAGAGAGAAGTGTTAGAGTGGAGGTTTGACAGCCGCCTAGC
ATTTCATCACGTGGCCCGAGAGCTGCATCCGGAGTACTTCAAGAACTGCTGATATCGAGCTTGCTACAAG
GGACTTTCCGCTGGGGACTTTCCAGGGAGGCGTGGCCTGGGCGGGACTGGGGAGTGGCGAGCCCTCAGAT
CCTGCATATAAGCAGCTGCTTTTTGCCTGTACTGGGTCTCTCTGGTTAGACCAGATCTGAGCCTGGGAGC
TCTCTGGCTAACTAGGGAACCCACTGCTTAAGCCTCAATAAAGCTTGCCTTGAGTGCTTCAAGTAGTGTG
TGCCCGTCTGTTGTGTGACTCTGGTAACTAGAGATCCCTCAGACCCTTTTAGTCAGTGTGGAAAATCTCT
AGCAGTGGCGCCCGAACAGGGACTTGAAAGCGAAAGGGAAACCAGAGGAGCTCTCTCGACGCAGGACTCG
GCTTGCTGAAGCGCGCACGGCAAGAGGCGAGGGGCGGCGACTGGTGAGTACGCCAAAAATTTTGACTAGC
GGAGGCTAGAAGGAGAGAGATGGGTGCGAGAGCGTCAGTATTAAGCGGGGGAGAATTAGATCGCGATGGG
AAAAAATTCGGTTAAGGCCAGGGGGAAAGAAAAAATATAAATTAAAACATATAGTATGGGCAAGCAGGGA
GCTAGAACGATTCGCAGTTAATCCTGGCCTGTTAGAAACATCAGAAGGCTGTAGACAAATACTGGGACAG
CTACAACCATCCCTTCAGACAGGATCAGAAGAACTTAGATCATTATATAATACAGTAGCAACCCTCTATT
GTGTGCATCAAAGGATAGAGATAAAAGACACCAAGGAAGCTTTAGACAAGATAGAGGAAGAGCAAAACAA
AAGTAAGACCACCGCACAGCAAGCGGCCGGCCGCTGATCTTCAGACCTGGAGGAGGAGATATGAGGGACA
ATTGGAGAAGTGAATTATATAAATATAAAGTAGTAAAAATTGAACCATTAGGAGTAGCACCCACCAAGGC
AAAGAGAAGAGTGGTGCAGAGAGAAAAAAGAGCAGTGGGAATAGGAGCTTTGTTCCTTGGGTTCTTGGGA
GCAGCAGGAAGCACTATGGGCGCAGCGTCAATGACGCTGACGGTACAGGCCAGACAATTATTGTCTGGTA
TAGTGCAGCAGCAGAACAATTTGCTGAGGGCTATTGAGGCGCAACAGCATCTGTTGCAACTCACAGTCTG
GGGCATCAAGCAGCTCCAGGCAAGAATCCTGGCTGTGGAAAGATACCTAAAGGATCAACAGCTCCTGGGG
ATTTGGGGTTGCTCTGGAAAACTCATTTGCACCACTGCTGTGCCTTGGAATGCTAGTTGGAGTAATAAAT
CTCTGGAACAGATTTGGAATCACACGACCTGGATGGAGTGGGACAGAGAAATTAACAATTACACAAGCTT
AATACACTCCTTAATTGAAGAATCGCAAAACCAGCAAGAAAAGAATGAACAAGAATTATTGGAATTAGAT
AAATGGGCAAGTTTGTGGAATTGGTTTAACATAACAAATTGGCTGTGGTATATAAAATTATTCATAATGA
TAGTAGGAGGCTTGGTAGGTTTAAGAATAGTTTTTGCTGTACTTTCTATAGTGAATAGAGTTAGGCAGGG
ATATTCACCATTATCGTTTCAGACCCACCTCCCAACCCCGAGGGGACCCGACAGGCCCGAAGGAATAGAA
GAAGAAGGTGGAGAGAGAGACAGAGACAGATCCATTCGATTAGTGAACGGATCTCGACGGTATCGCCTTT
AAAAGAAAAGGGGGGATTGGGGGGTACAGTGCAGGGGAAAGAATAGTAGACATAATAGCAACAGACATAC
AAACTAAAGAATTACAAAAACAAATTACAAAAATTCAAAATTTTCGGGTTTATTACAGGGACAGCAGAGA
TCCAGTTTATCGATAAGCTTGGGAGTTCCGCGTTACATAACTTACGGTAAATGGCCCGCCTGGCTGACCG
CCCAACGACCCCCGCCCATTGACGTCAATAATGACGTATGTTCCCATAGTAACGCCAATAGGGACTTTCC
ATTGACGTCAATGGGTGGAGTATTTACGGTAAACTGCCCACTTGGCAGTACATCAAGTGTATCATATGCC
AAGTACGCCCCCTATTGACGTCAATGACGGTAAATGGCCCGCCTGGCATTATGCCCAGTACATGACCTTA
TGGGACTTTCCTACTTGGCAGTACATCTACGTATTAGTCATCGCTATTACCATGGTGATGCGGTTTTGGC
AGTACATCAATGGGCGTGGATAGCGGTTTGACTCACGGGGATTTCCAAGTCTCCACCCCATTGACGTCAA
TGGGAGTTTGTTTTGGCACCAAAATCAACGGGACTTTCCAAAATGTCGTAACAACTCCGCCCCATTGACG
CAAATGGGCGGTAGGCGTGTACGGTGGGAGGTCTATATAAGCAGAGCTCGTTTAGTGAACCGTCAGATCG
CCTGGAGACGCCATCCACGCTGTTTTGACCTCCATAGAAGACACCGACTCTAGCTAGAGGATCCCCCGGG
CTGCAGGAATTCGGCGCGCCAGTGAACCGTCAGATCCGCTAGGCCACCATGGCGCGTAAGGTCGATCTCA
CCTCCTGCGATCGCGAGCCGATCCACATCCCCGGCAGCATTCAGCCGTGCGGCTGCCTGCTAGCCTGCGA
CGCGCAGGCGGTGCGGATCACGCGCATTACGGAAAATGCCGGCGCGTTCTTTGGACGCGAAACTCCGCGG
GTCGGTGAGCTACTCGCCGATTACTTCGGCGAGACCGAAGCCCATGCGCTGCGCAACGCACTGGCGCAGT
CCTCCGATCCAAAGCGACCGGCGCTGATCTTCGGTTGGCGCGACGGCCTGACCGGCCGCACCTTCGACAT
CTCACTGCATCGCCATGACGGTACATCGATCATCGAGTTCGAGCCTGCGGCGGCCGAACAGGCCGACAAT
CCGCTGCGGCTGACGCGGCAGATCATCGCGCGCACCAAAGAACTGAAGTCGCTCGAAGAGATGGCCGCAC
GGGTGCCGCGCTATCTGCAGGCGATGCTCGGCTATCACCGCGTGATGTTGTACCGCTTCGCGGACGACGG
CTCCGGGATGGTGATCGGCGAGGCGAAGCGCAGCGACCTCGAGAGCTTTCTCGGTCAGCACTTTCCGGCG
TCGCTGGTCCCGCAGCAGGCGCGGCTACTGTACTTGAAGAACGCGATCCGCGTGGTCTCGGATTCGCGCG
GCATCAGCAGCCGGATCGTGCCCGAGCACGACGCCTCCGGCGCCGCGCTCGATCTGTCGTTCGCGCACCT
GCGCAGCATCTCGCCCTGCCATCTCGAATTTCTGCGGAACATGGGCGTCAGCGCCTCGATGTCGCTGTCG
ATCATCATTGACGGCACGCTATGGGGATTGATCATCTGTCATCATTACGAGCCGCGTGCCGTGCCGATGG
CGCAGCGCGTCGCGGCCGAAATGTTCGCCGACTTCTTATCGCTGCACTTCACCGCCGCCCACCACCAACG
CGGACTCAGATCTCGAGCTCATATGACTGCTGTCCATGCAGGCAACATAAACTTCAAGTGGGATCCTAAA
AGTCTAGAGATCAGGACTCTGGCAGTTGAGAGACTGTTGGAGCCTCTTGTTACACAGGTTACAACCCTTG
TAAACACCAATAGTAAAGGGCCCTCTAATAAGAAGAGAGGTCGTTCTAAGAAGGCCCATGTTTTGGCTGC
ATCTGTTGAACAAGCAACTGAGAATTTCTTGGAGAAGGGGGATAAAATTGCGAAGGAGAGCCAGTTTCTC
AAGGAGGAGCTTGTGGCTGCTGTAGAAGATGTTCGAAAACAAGGTGATTTGATGAAGGCTGCTGCAGGAG
AGTTCGCAGATGATCCCTGCTCTTCTGTGAAGCGAGGCAACATGGTTCGGGCAGCTCGAGCTTTGCTCTC
TGCTGTTACCCGGTTGCTGATTTTGGCTGACATGGCAGATGTCTACAAATTACTTGTTCAGCTGAAAGTT
GTGGAAGATGGTATCTTGAAGTTGAGGAATGCTGGCAATGAACAAGACTTAGGAATCCAGTATAAAGCCC
TAAAACCTGAAGTGGATAAGCTGAACATTATGGCAGCCAAAAGACAACAGGAATTGAAAGATGTTGGCCA
TCGTGATCAGATGGCTGCAGCTAGAGGAATCCTGCAGAAGAACGTTCCGATCCTCTATACTGCATCCCAG
GCATGCCTACAGCACCCTGATGTCGCAGCCTATAAGGCCAACAGGGACCTGATATACAAGCAGCTGCAGC
AGGCGGTCACAGGCATTTCCAATGCAGCCCAGGCCACTGCCTCAGACGATGCCTCACAGCACCAGGGTGG
AGGAGGAGGAGAACTGGCATATGCACTCAATAACTTTGACAAACAAATCATTGTGGACCCCTTGAGCTTC
AGCGAGGAGCGCTTTAGGCCTTCCCTGGAGGAGCGTCTGGAAAGCATCATTAGTGGGGCTGCCTTGATGG
CCGACTCGTCCTGCACGCGTGATGACCGTCGTGAGCGAATTGTGGCAGAGTGTAATGCTGTCCGCCAGGC
CCTGCAGGACCTGCTTTCGGAGTACATGGGCAATGCTGGACGTAAAGAAAGAAGTGATGCACTCAATTCT
GCAATAGATAAAATGACCAAGAAGACCAGGGACTTGCGTAGACAGCTCCGCAAAGCTGTCATGGACCACG
TTTCAGATTCTTTCCTGGAAACCAATGTTCCACTTTTGGTATTGATTGAAGCTGCAAAGAATGGAAATGA
GAAAGAAGTTAAGGAGTATGCCCAAGTTTTCCGTGAACATGCCAACAAATTGATTGAGGTTGCCAACTTG
GCCTGTTCCATCTCAAATAATGAAGAAGGTGTAAAGCTTGTTCGAATGTCTGCAAGCCAGTTAGAAGCCC
TCTGTCCTCAGGTTATTAATGCTGCACTGGCTTTAGCAGCAAAACCACAGAGTAAACTGGCCCAAGAGAA
CATGGATCTTTTTAAAGAACAATGGGAAAAACAAGTCCGTGTTCTCACAGATGCTGTCGATGACATTACT
TCCATTGATGACTTCTTGGCTGTCTCAGAGAATCACATTTTGGAAGATGTGAACAAATGTGTCATTGCTC
TCCAAGAGAAGGATGTGGATGGCCTGGACCGCACAGCTGGTGCAATTCGAGGCCGGGCAGCCCGGGTCAT
TCACGTAGTCACCTCAGAGATGGACAACTATGAGCCAGGAGTCTACACAGAGAAGGTTCTGGAAGCCACT
AAGCTGCTCTCCAACACAGTCATGCCACGTTTTACTGAGCAAGTAGAAGCAGCCGTGGAAGCCCTCAGCT
CGGACCCTGCCCAGCCCATGGATGAGAATGAGTTTATCGATGCTTCCCGCCTGGTATATGATGGCATCCG
GGACATCAGGAAAGCAGTGCTGATGATAAGGACCCCTGAGGAGTTGGATGACTCTGACTTTGAGACAGAA
GATTTTGATGTCAGAAGCAGGACGAGCGTCCAGACAGAAGACGATCAGCTGATAGCTGGCCAGAGTGCCC
GGGCGATCATGGCTCAGCTTCCCCAGGAGCAAAAAGCGAAGATTGCGGAACAGGTGGCCAGCTTCCAGGA
AGAAAAGAGCAAGCTGGATGCTGAAGTGTCCAAATGGGACGACAGTGGCAATGACATCATTGTGCTGGCC
AAGCAGATGTGCATGATTATGATGGAGATGACAGACTTTACCCGAGGTAAAGGACCACTCAAAAATACAT
CGGATGTCATCAGTGCTGCCAAGAAAATTGCTGAGGCAGGATCCAGGATGGACAAGCTTGGCCGCACCAT
TGCAGACCATTGCCCCGACTCGGCTTGCAAGCAGGACCTGCTGGCCTACCTGCAACGCATCGCCCTCTAC
TGCCACCAGCTGAACATCTGCAGCAAGGTCAAGGCCGAATTCGGGGTGGACAGCGCCATGTCCCTGATCC
AGGCAGCCAAGAACTTGATGAATGCTGTGGTGCAGACAGTGAAGGCATCCTACGTCGCCTCTACCAAATA
CCAAAAGTCACAGGGTATGGCTTCCCTCAACCTTCCTGCTGTGTCATGGAAGATGAAGGCACCAGAGAAA
AAGCCATTGGTGAAGAGAGAGAAACAGGATGAGACACAGACCAAGATTAAACGGGCATCTCAGAAGAAGC
ACGTGAACCCGGTGCAGGCCCTCAGCGAGTTCAAAGCTATGGACAGCATCTAATGCAGTCGACGGTACCG
CGTTAACTAACTTAAGCTAGCAACGGTTTCCCTCTAGCGGGATCAATTCCGCCCCCCCCCCCTAACGTTA
CTGGCCGAAGCCGCTTGGAATAAGGCCGGTGTGCGTTTGTCTATATGTTATTTTCCACCATATTGCCGTC
TTTTGGCAATGTGAGGGCCCGGAAACCTGGCCCTGTCTTCTTGACGAGCATTCCTAGGGGTCTTTCCCCT
CTCGCCAAAGGAATGCAAGGTCTGTTGAATGTCGTGAAGGAAGCAGTTCCTCTGGAAGCTTCTTGAAGAC
AAACAACGTCTGTAGCGACCCTTTGCAGGCAGCGGAACCCCCCACCTGGCGACAGGTGCCTCTGCGGCCA
AAAGCCACGTGTATAAGATACACCTGCAAAGGCGGCACAACCCCAGTGCCACGTTGTGAGTTGGATAGTT
GTGGAAAGAGTCAAATGGCTCTCCTCAAGCGTATTCAACAAGGGGCTGAAGGATGCCCAGAAGGTACCCC
ATTGTATGGGATCTGATCTGGGGCCTCGGTGCACATGCTTTACATGTGTTTAGTCGAGGTTAAAAAAACG
TCTAGGCCCCCCGAACCACGGGGACGTGGTTTTCCTTTGAAAAACACGATAATACCATGATTGAACAAGA
TGGATTGCACGCAGGTTCTCCGGCCGCTTGGGTGGAGAGGCTATTCGGCTATGACTGGGCACAACAGACA
ATCGGCTGCTCTGATGCCGCCGTGTTCCGGCTGTCAGCGCAGGGGCGCCCGGTTCTTTTTGTCAAGACCG
ACCTGTCCGGTGCCCTGAATGAACTGCAGGACGAGGCAGCGCGGCTATCGTGGCTGGCCACGACGGGCGT
TCCTTGCGCAGCTGTGCTCGACGTTGTCACTGAAGCGGGAAGGGACTGGCTGCTATTGGGCGAAGTGCCG
GGGCAGGATCTCCTGTCATCTCACCTTGCTCCTGCCGAGAAAGTATCCATCATGGCTGATGCAATGCGGC
GGCTGCATACGCTTGATCCGGCTACCTGCCCATTCGACCACCAAGCGAAACATCGCATCGAGCGAGCACG
TACTCGGATGGAAGCCGGTCTTGTCGATCAGGATGATCTGGACGAAGAGCATCAGGGGCTCGCGCCAGCC
GAACTGTTCGCCAGGCTCAAGGCGCGCATGCCCGACGGCGAGGATCTCGTCGTGACCCATGGCGATGCCT
GCTTGCCGAATATCATGGTGGAAAATGGCCGCTTTTCTGGATTCATCGACTGTGGCCGGCTGGGTGTGGC
GGACCGCTATCAGGACATAGCGTTGGCTACCCGTGATATTGCTGAAGAGCTTGGCGGCGAATGGGCTGAC
CGCTTCCTCGTGCTTTACGGTATCGCCGCTCCCGATTCGCAGCGCATCGCCTTCTATCGCCTTCTTGACG
AGTTCTTCTGACCCGGGCGGGGCGCGTCTGGAACAATCAACCTCTGGATTACAAAATTTGTGAAAGATTG
ACTGGTATTCTTAACTATGTTGCTCCTTTTACGCTATGTGGATACGCTGCTTTAATGCCTTTGTATCATG
CTATTGCTTCCCGTATGGCTTTCATTTTCTCCTCCTTGTATAAATCCTGGTTGCTGTCTCTTTATGAGGA
GTTGTGGCCCGTTGTCAGGCAACGTGGCGTGGTGTGCACTGTGTTTGCTGACGCAACCCCCACTGGTTGG
GGCATTGCCACCACCTGTCAGCTCCTTTCCGGGACTTTCGCTTTCCCCCTCCCTATTGCCACGGCGGAAC
TCATCGCCGCCTGCCTTGCCCGCTGCTGGACAGGGGCTCGGCTGTTGGGCACTGACAATTCCGTGGTGTT
GTCGGGGAAGCTGACGTCCTTTCCATGGCTGCTCGCCTGTGTTGCCACCTGGATTCTGCGCGGGACGTCC
TTCTGCTACGTCCCTTCGGCCCTCAATCCAGCGGACCTTCCTTCCCGCGGCCTGCTGCCGGCTCTGCGGC
CTCTTCCGCGTCTTCGCCTTCGCCCTCAGACGAGTCGGATCTCCCTTTGGGCCGCCTCCCCGCCTGGAAT
TAATTCTGCAGTCGAGACCTAGAAAAACATGGAGCAATCACAAGTAGCAATACAGCAGCTACCAATGCTG
ATTGTGCCTGGCTAGAAGCACAAGAGGAGGAGGAGGTGGGTTTTCCAGTCACACCTCAGGTACCTTTAAG
ACCAATGACTTACAAGGCAGCTGTAGATCTTAGCCACTTTTTAAAAGAAAAGAGGGGACTGGAAGGGCTA
ATTCACTCCCAACGAAGACAAGATATCCTTGATCTGTGGATCTACCACACACAAGGCTACTTCCCTGATT
AGCAGAACTACACACCAGGGCCAGGGGTCAGATATCCACTGACCTTTGGATGGTGCTACAAGCTAGTACC
AGTTGAGCCAGATAAGGTAGAAGAGGCCAATAAAGGAGAGAACACCAGCTTGTTACACCCTGTGAGCCTG
CATGGGATGGATGACCCGGAGAGAGAAGTGTTAGAGTGGAGGTTTGACAGCCGCCTAGCATTTCATCACG
TGGCCCGAGAGCTGCATCCGGAGTACTTCAAGAACTGCTGATATCGAGCTTGCTACAAGGGACTTTCCGC
TGGGGACTTTCCAGGGAGGCGTGGCCTGGGCGGGACTGGGGAGTGGCGAGCCCTCAGATCCTGCATATAA
GCAGCTGCTTTTTGCCTGTACTGGGTCTCTCTGGTTAGACCAGATCTGAGCCTGGGAGCTCTCTGGCTAA
CTAGGGAACCCACTGCTTAAGCCTCAATAAAGCTTGCCTTGAGTGCTTCAAGTAGTGTGTGCCCGTCTGT
TGTGTGACTCTGGTAACTAGAGATCCCTCAGACCCTTTTAGTCAGTGTGGAAAATCTCTAGCAGTAGTAG
TTCATGTCATCTTATTATTCAGTATTTATAACTTGCAAAGAAATGAATATCAGAGAGTGAGAGGCCTTGA
CATTGCTAGCGTTTACCGTCGACCTCTAGCTAGAGCTTGGCGTAATCATGGTCATAGCTGTTTCCTGTGT
GAAATTGTTATCCGCTCACAATTCCACACAACATACGAGCCGGAAGCATAAAGTGTAAAGCCTGGGGTGC
CTAATGAGTGAGCTAACTCACATTAATTGCGTTGCGCTCACTGCCCGCTTTCCAGTCGGGAAACCTGTCG
TGCCAGCTGCATTAATGAATCGGCCAACGCGCGGGGAGAGGCGGTTTGCGTATTGGGCGCTCTTCCGCTT
CCTCGCTCACTGACTCGCTGCGCTCGGTCGTTCGGCTGCGGCGAGCGGTATCAGCTCACTCAAAGGCGGT
AATACGGTTATCCACAGAATCAGGGGATAACGCAGGAAAGAACATGTGAGCAAAAGGCCAGCAAAAGGCC
AGGAACCGTAAAAAGGCCGCGTTGCTGGCGTTTTTCCATAGGCTCCGCCCCCCTGACGAGCATCACAAAA
ATCGACGCTCAAGTCAGAGGTGGCGAAACCCGACAGGACTATAAAGATACCAGGCGTTTCCCCCTGGAAG
CTCCCTCGTGCGCTCTCCTGTTCCGACCCTGCCGCTTACCGGATACCTGTCCGCCTTTCTCCCTTCGGGA
AGCGTGGCGCTTTCTCATAGCTCACGCTGTAGGTATCTCAGTTCGGTGTAGGTCGTTCGCTCCAAGCTGG
GCTGTGTGCACGAACCCCCCGTTCAGCCCGACCGCTGCGCCTTATCCGGTAACTATCGTCTTGAGTCCAA
CCCGGTAAGACACGACTTATCGCCACTGGCAGCAGCCACTGGTAACAGGATTAGCAGAGCGAGGTATGTA
GGCGGTGCTACAGAGTTCTTGAAGTGGTGGCCTAACTACGGCTACACTAGAAGAACAGTATTTGGTATCT
GCGCTCTGCTGAAGCCAGTTACCTTCGGAAAAAGAGTTGGTAGCTCTTGATCCGGCAAACAAACCACCGC
TGGTAGCGGTGGTTTTTTTGTTTGCAAGCAGCAGATTACGCGCAGAAAAAAAGGATCTCAAGAAGATCCT
TTGATCTTTTCTACGGGGTCTGACGCTCAGTGGAACGAAAACTCACGTTAAGGGATTTTGGTCATGAGAT
TATCAAAAAGGATCTTCACCTAGATCCTTTTAAATTAAAAATGAAGTTTTAAATCAATCTAAAGTATATA
TGAGTAAACTTGGTCTGACAGTTACCAATGCTTAATCAGTGAGGCACCTATCTCAGCGATCTGTCTATTT
CGTTCATCCATAGTTGCCTGACTCCCCGTCGTGTAGATAACTACGATACGGGAGGGCTTACCATCTGGCC
CCAGTGCTGCAATGATACCGCGAGACCCACGCTCACCGGCTCCAGATTTATCAGCAATAAACCAGCCAGC
CGGAAGGGCCGAGCGCAGAAGTGGTCCTGCAACTTTATCCGCCTCCATCCAGTCTATTAATTGTTGCCGG
GAAGCTAGAGTAAGTAGTTCGCCAGTTAATAGTTTGCGCAACGTTGTTGCCATTGCTACAGGCATCGTGG
TGTCACGCTCGTCGTTTGGTATGGCTTCATTCAGCTCCGGTTCCCAACGATCAAGGCGAGTTACATGATC
CCCCATGTTGTGCAAAAAAGCGGTTAGCTCCTTCGGTCCTCCGATCGTTGTCAGAAGTAAGTTGGCCGCA
GTGTTATCACTCATGGTTATGGCAGCACTGCATAATTCTCTTACTGTCATGCCATCCGTAAGATGCTTTT
CTGTGACTGGTGAGTACTCAACCAAGTCATTCTGAGAATAGTGTATGCGGCGACCGAGTTGCTCTTGCCC
GGCGTCAATACGGGATAATACCGCGCCACATAGCAGAACTTTAAAAGTGCTCATCATTGGAAAACGTTCT
TCGGGGCGAAAACTCTCAAGGATCTTACCGCTGTTGAGATCCAGTTCGATGTAACCCACTCGTGCACCCA
ACTGATCTTCAGCATCTTTTACTTTCACCAGCGTTTCTGGGTGAGCAAAAACAGGAAGGCAAAATGCCGC
AAAAAAGGGAATAAGGGCGACACGGAAATGTTGAATACTCATACTCTTCCTTTTTCAATATTATTGAAGC
ATTTATCAGGGTTATTGTCTCATGAGCGGATACATATTTGAATGTATTTAGAAAAATAAACAAATAGGGG
TTCCGCGCACATTTCCCCGAAAAGTGCCACCTGACGTCGACGGATCGGGAGATCAACTTGTTTATTGCAG
CTTATAATGGTTACAAATAAAGCAATAGCATCACAAATTTCACAAATAAAGCATTTTTTTCACTGCATTC
TAGTTGTGGTTTGTCCAAACTCATCAATGTATCTTATCATGTCTGGATCAACTGGATAACTCAAGCTAAC
CAAAATCATCCCAAACTTCCCACCCCATACCCTATTACCACTGCCAATTACCTGTGGTTTCATTTACTCT
AAACCTGTGATTCCTCTGAATTATTTTCATTTTAAAGAAATTGTATTTGTTAAATATGTACTACAAACTT
AGTAGT
